Addgene plasmid #101809: pCRRNA-G10-R11
Purpose: Repress mCherry and GFP independently, with different strengths
Depositing lab: David Bikard & Sven van Teeffelen. Depositing organization: Institut Pasteur. Publication: Tuning dCas9's ability to block transcription enables robust, noiseless knockdown of bacterial genes. Vigouroux A, Oldewurtel E, Cui L, Bikard D, van Teeffelen S. Mol Syst Biol. 2018 Mar 8;14(3):e7899. PubMed 29519933.
Backbone
  Vector backbone: pCRRNAcos
  Backbone size w/o insert (bp): 2870
  Vector type: CRISPR, Synthetic Biology
Growth in bacteria
  Bacterial resistance: Kanamycin, 50 μg/mL
  Growth temperature: 37°C
  Growth strain: DH5alpha
  Copy number: High Copy
Gene/Insert
  Gene/Insert name: crRNAs targeting GFP and mCherry
  gRNA/shRNA sequence: sfGFP crRNA: CCTTCACCTTGTGGTGCTTGAGAGAATTTG; mCherry crRNA: AGTTTGGCGGAGACCCACGCTTCATACGGA
  Species: Synthetic
  Promoter: Spy 1049
  Cloning method: Restriction Enzyme; 5′ cloning site Unknown (unknown if destroyed); 3′ cloning site Unknown (unknown if destroyed)
  Sequencing primers: 5′ TTACTTTGCAGGGCTTCCCAACC; 3′ TTTGATGCCTCTAGCACGCG
Terms and licenses: Academic/Nonprofit Terms; Industry Terms: Not Available to Industry
How to cite: pCRRNA-G10-R11 was a gift from David Bikard & Sven van Teeffelen (Addgene plasmid # 101809 ; http://n2t.net/addgene:101809 ; RRID:Addgene_101809)
