[The description below was written by a language model from this plasmid's Addgene catalogue record and pLannotate feature annotations shown in this document.]
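Description:
pCRRNA-G10-R11 is a small (about 2.9 kb) high-copy bacterial CRISPR plasmid built on the pCRRNAcos backbone and designed to repress two fluorescent reporters, GFP and mCherry, independently and to different degrees. It replicates from a ColE1/pUC-type origin and is selected with kanamycin through the neo (nptII) aminoglycoside phosphotransferase gene. That gene is preceded by a short remnant of the Tn5 transposase coding region and followed by a lambda t0 terminator. A fragment of the lambda cos site is also annotated, an element that in intact form allows packaging of the plasmid into lambda phage particles.

The payload is a minimal Streptococcus pyogenes-type CRISPR array. A native crRNA leader, which corresponds to the promoter listed in the record as Spy 1049, is followed by three 36-bp direct repeats separated by two 30-bp gaps. These gaps match the two spacers listed in the record, one directed against sfGFP and one against mCherry. The array would be transcribed as a single precursor and processed into two separate crRNAs. A tracrRNA annotated downstream of the array supplies the partner RNA needed for crRNA maturation and Cas9 loading, and an rrnB T1 terminator lies upstream of the leader on the opposite strand.

No Cas9 or dCas9 gene appears in the feature table, so the nuclease-dead protein must be provided by the host strain or another construct. The associated publication concerns tuning dCas9's ability to block transcription to achieve graded knockdown of bacterial genes. The G10 and R11 labels in the name may denote the properties of each guide that set its repression strength, although the record does not define them.
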