Features (pLannotate 1.2.2; 11 found; start..end, strand, type, name):
     61..180     +  CDS            tnpA (fragment): TN5P_ECOLX - Also known as tnp. Experimental evidence at protein level: Swiss-Prot protein existence level 1. Mediates transposition of transposon Tn5 by a 'cut and paste' mechanism. First, the monomeric transposase binds the 19 bp inverted DNA repeats flanking the transposon. Then, dimerization of the DNA- bound transposase creates a synaptic DNA complex. After nicking of the first DNA strand, excision of the transposon proceeds through a series of intermediates. The transposase then mediates the insertion of the transposon at a new site by strand transfer. The activity of the wild- type tran
    212..1003    +  CDS            neo: KKA2_KLEPN - Also known as kan, nptII. Experimental evidence at protein level: Swiss-Prot protein existence level 1. Resistance to kanamycin, neomycin, paromomycin, ribostamycin, butirosin and gentamicin B. From Klebsiella pneumoniae.
   1037..1131    +  terminator     lambda t0 terminator: transcription terminator from phage lambda
   1219..1807    +  rep_origin     ori: high-copy-number ColE1/pMB1/pBR322/pUC origin of replication
   1954..2177    +  misc_feature   cos (fragment): lambda cos site; allows packaging into phage lambda particles
   2192..2278    -  terminator     rrnB T1 terminator: Escherichia coli rrnB; transcription terminator T1 from the E. coli rrnB gene
   2308..2439    +  misc_feature   crRNA leader: crRNA leader sequence for the Streptococcus pyogenes CRISPR/Cas system
   2440..2475    +  repeat_region  DR: direct repeat for the Streptococcus pyogenes CRISPR/Cas system
   2506..2541    +  repeat_region  DR: direct repeat for the Streptococcus pyogenes CRISPR/Cas system
   2572..2607    +  repeat_region  DR: direct repeat for the Streptococcus pyogenes CRISPR/Cas system
   2728..2806    +  misc_RNA       tracrRNA: trans-activating CRISPR RNA for the Streptococcus pyogenes CRISPR/Cas9 system
>Addgene plasmid #101809 | pCRRNA-G10-R11 | addgene full sequence | sequence record 198936 | Addgene NGS Result
CTTAAGACGAAAGGGCCTCGTGATACGCCTATTTTTATAGGTTAATGTCATGATAATAATGGTTTCTTAG
ACGTCGGAATTGCCAGCTGGGGCGCCCTCTGGTAAGGTTGGGAAGCCCTGCAAAGTAAACTGGATGGCTT
TCTTGCCGCCAAGGATCTGATGGCGCAGGGGATCAAGATCTGATCAAGAGACAGGATGAGGATCGTTTCG
CATGATTGAACAAGATGGATTGCACGCAGGTTCTCCGGCCGCTTGGGTGGAGAGGCTATTCGGCTATGAC
TGGGCACAACAGACAATCGGCTGCTCTGATGCCGCCGTGTTCCGGCTGTCAGCGCAGGGGCGCCCGGTTC
TTTTTGTCAAGACCGACCTGTCCGGTGCCCTGAATGAACTGCAGGACGAGGCAGCGCGGCTATCGTGGCT
GGCCACGACGGGCGTTCCTTGCGCAGCTGTGCTCGACGTTGTCACTGAAGCGGGAAGGGACTGGCTGCTA
TTGGGCGAAGTGCCGGGGCAGGATCTCCTGTCATCTCACCTTGCTCCTGCCGAGAAAGTATCCATCATGG
CTGATGCAATGCGGCGGCTGCATACGCTTGATCCGGCTACCTGCCCATTCGACCACCAAGCGAAACATCG
CATCGAGCGAGCACGTACTCGGATGGAAGCCGGTCTTGTCGATCAGGATGATCTGGACGAAGAGCATCAG
GGGCTCGCGCCAGCCGAACTGTTCGCCAGGCTCAAGGCGCGCATGCCCGACGGCGAGGATCTCGTCGTGA
CCCATGGCGATGCCTGCTTGCCGAATATCATGGTGGAAAATGGCCGCTTTTCTGGATTCATCGACTGTGG
CCGGCTGGGTGTGGCGGACCGCTATCAGGACATAGCGTTGGCTACCCGTGATATTGCTGAAGAGCTTGGC
GGCGAATGGGCTGACCGCTTCCTCGTGCTTTACGGTATCGCCGCTCCCGATTCGCAGCGCATCGCCTTCT
ATCGCCTTCTTGACGAGTTCTTCTGAGCGGGACTCTGGGGTTCGAGAGCTCGCTTGGACTCCTGTTGATA
GATCCAGTAATGACCTCAGAACTCCATCTGGATTTGTTCAGAACGCTCGGTTGCCGCCGGGCGTTTTTTA
TTGGTGAGAATCCAAGCACTAGTCATGACCAAAATCCCTTAACGTGAGTTTTCGTTCCACTGAGCGTCAG
ACCCCGTAGAAAAGATCAAAGGATCTTCTTGAGATCCTTTTTTTCTGCGCGTAATCTGCTGCTTGCAAAC
AAAAAAACCACCGCTACCAGCGGTGGTTTGTTTGCCGGATCAAGAGCTACCAACTCTTTTTCCGAAGGTA
ACTGGCTTCAGCAGAGCGCAGATACCAAATACTGTCCTTCTAGTGTAGCCGTAGTTAGGCCACCACTTCA
AGAACTCTGTAGCACCGCCTACATACCTCGCTCTGCTAATCCTGTTACCAGTGGCTGCTGCCAGTGGCGA
TAAGTCGTGTCTTACCGGGTTGGACTCAAGACGATAGTTACCGGATAAGGCGCAGCGGTCGGGCTGAACG
GGGGGTTCGTGCACACAGCCCAGCTTGGAGCGAACGACCTACACCGAACTGAGATACCTACAGCGTGAGC
TATGAGAAAGCGCCACGCTTCCCGAAGGGAGAAAGGCGGACAGGTATCCGGTAAGCGGCAGGGTCGGAAC
AGGAGAGCGCACGAGGGAGCTTCCAGGGGGAAACGCCTGGTATCTTTATAGTCCTGTCGGGTTTCGCCAC
CTCTGACTTGAGCGTCGATTTTTGTGATGCTCGTCAGGGGGGCGGAGCCTATGGAAAAACGCCAGCAACG
CGGCCTTTTTACGGTTCCTGGCCTTTTGCTGGCCTTTTGCTCACATGTTCTTTCCTGCGTTATCCCCTGA
TTCTGTGGATAACCGTATTACCGCCTTTGAGTGAGCTGATACCGCTCGCCGCAGCCGAACGCCCCAAAAA
GCCTCGCTTTCAGCACCTGTCGTTTCCTTTCTTTTCAGAGGGTATTTTAAATAAAAACATTAAGTTATGA
CGAAGAAGAACGGGAACGCCTTAAACCGGAAAATTTTCATAAATAGCGAAAACCCGCGAGGTCGCCGCCC
CGTAACCTGTCGGATCACCGGAAAGGACCCGTAAAGTGATAATGATTATCATCTACATATCACAACGTGC
GTGGAGGGTCTAGGGCGGCGGATTTGTCCTACTCAGGAGAGCGTTCACCGACAAACAACAGATAAAACGA
AAGGCCCAGTCTTTCGACTGAGCCTTTCGTTTTATTTGATGCCTCTAGCACGCGTACCATGGGATCCTAT
TTCTTAATAACTAAAAATATGGTATAATACTCTTAATAAATGCAGTAATACAGGGGCTTTTCAAGACTGA
AGTCTAGCTGAGACAAATAGTGCGATTACGAAATTTTTTAGACAAAAATAGTCTACGAGGTTTTAGAGCT
ATGCTGTTTTGAATGGTCCCAAAACCCTTCACCTTGTGGTGCTTGAGAGAATTTGGTTTTAGAGCTATGC
TGTTTTGAATGGTCCCAAAACAGTTTGGCGGAGACCCACGCTTCATACGGAGTTTTAGAGCTATGCTGTT
TTGAATGGTCCCAAAACTTCAGCACACTGAGACTTGTTGAGTTGAATTCATGAGTATTAAGTATTGTTTT
ATGGCTGATAAATTTCTTTGAATTTCTCCTTGATTATTTGTTATAAAAGTTATAAAATAATCTTGTTGGA
ACCATTCAAAACAGCATAGCAAGTTAAAATAAGGCTAGTCCGTTATCAACTTGAAAAAGTGGCACCGAGT
CGGTGCTTTTTTTGATACTTCTATTCTACTCTGACTGCAAACCAAAAAAACAAGCGCTTTCAAAACGCTT
GTTTTATCATTTTTAGGGAAATTAATCTCTTAATCCTTTTATCATTCTACATTTAGGCGCTGCCAT
